>Addgene plasmid #148132 | pcDNA3.1-MS2-HA-HsRRP41_Z | depositor full sequence | sequence record 290580 | Full Sequence
GACGGATCGGGAGATCTCCCGATCCCCTATGGTGCACTCTCAGTACAATCTGCTCTGATGCCGCATAGTT
AAGCCAGTATCTGCTCCCTGCTTGTGTGTTGGAGGTCGCTGAGTAGTGCGCGAGCAAAATTTAAGCTACA
ACAAGGCAAGGCTTGACCGACAATTGCATGAAGAATCTGCTTAGGGTTAGGCGTTTTGCGCTGCTTCGCG
ATGTACGGGCCAGATATACGCGTTGACATTGATTATTGACTAGTTATTAATAGTAATCAATTACGGGGTC
ATTAGTTCATAGCCCATATATGGAGTTCCGCGTTACATAACTTACGGTAAATGGCCCGCCTGGCTGACCG
CCCAACGACCCCCGCCCATTGACGTCAATAATGACGTATGTTCCCATAGTAACGCCAATAGGGACTTTCC
ATTGACGTCAATGGGTGGAGTATTTACGGTAAACTGCCCACTTGGCAGTACATCAAGTGTATCATATGCC
AAGTACGCCCCCTATTGACGTCAATGACGGTAAATGGCCCGCCTGGCATTATGCCCAGTACATGACCTTA
TGGGACTTTCCTACTTGGCAGTACATCTACGTATTAGTCATCGCTATTACCATGGTGATGCGGTTTTGGC
AGTACATCAATGGGCGTGGATAGCGGTTTGACTCACGGGGATTTCCAAGTCTCCACCCCATTGACGTCAA
TGGGAGTTTGTTTTGGCACCAAAATCAACGGGACTTTCCAAAATGTCGTAACAACTCCGCCCCATTGACG
CAAATGGGCGGTAGGCGTGTACGGTGGGAGGTCTATATAAGCAGAGCTCTCTGGCTAACTAGAGAACCCA
CTGCTTACTGGCTTATCGAAATTAATACGACTCACTATAGGGAGACCCAAGCTTGCCACCATGGCTTCTA
ACTTTACTCAGTTCGTTCTCGTCGACAATGGCGGAACTGGCGACGTGACTGTCGCCCCAAGCAACTTCGC
TAACGGGGTCGCTGAATGGATCAGCTCTAACTCGCGATCACAGGCTTACAAAGTAACCTGTAGCGTTCGT
CAGAGCTCTGCGCAGAATCGCAAATACACCATCAAAGTCGAGGTGCCTAAAGTGGCAACCCAGACTGTTG
GTGGTGAAGAGCTTCCTGTAGCCGGATGGAGATCTTACTTAAATATGGAACTAACCATTCCAATTTTCGC
CACGAATTCCGACTGCGAGCTTATTGTTAAGGCAATGCAAGGTCTCCTAAAAGATGGAAACCCGATTCCC
TCGGCCATCGCGGCCAACTCCGGCATCTACGGAGGTGGAGGTGGATCTGGTGGATCTCCTCCACATATGG
CTTACCCATACGATGTTCCAGATTACGCTCCTCCAAAGCTTGGATCCATGGCGGGGCTGGAGCTCTTGTC
GGACCAGGGCTACCGGGTGGACGGGCGGCGCGCCGGGGAGCTGCGCAAGATCCAGGCGCGGATGGGCGTG
TTCGCGCAGGCTGACGGCTCGGCCTACATTGAGCAGGGCAACACCAAGGCACTGGCTGTGGTCTACGGCC
CGCACGAGATCCGGGGCTCCCGGGCTCGAGCCCTGCCGGACAGGGCCCTAGTGAACTGTCAATATAGTTC
AGCGACCTTCAGCACAGGTGAGCGCAAGCGACGGCCACATGGGGACCGTAAGTCCTGTGAGATGGGCCTG
CAGCTCCGCCAGACTTTCGAAGCAGCCATCCTCACACAGCTGCACCCACGCTCCCAGATTGATATCTATG
TGCAGGTGCTACAGGCAGATGGTGGGACCTATGCAGCTTGTGTGAATGCAGCCACGCTGGCAGTGCTGGA
TGCCGGGATACCCATGAGAGACTTTGTGTGTGCGTGCTCAGCTGGCTTCGTGGACGGCACAGCCCTGGCG
GACCTCAGCCATGTGGAGGAAGCAGCTGGTGGCCCCCAGCTGGCCCTGGCCCTGCTGCCAGCCTCAGGAC
AGATTGCGCTGCTTGAGATGGATGCCCGGCTGCACGAGGACCACCTGGAGCGGGTGTTGGAGGCTGCTGC
CCAGGCTGCCCGAGATGTGCACACCCTCTTAGATCGAGTGGTCCGGCAGCATGTGCGTGAGGCCTCTATC
TTGCTGGGGGACTGAGCGGCCGCCTAGAGGGCCCTATTCTATAGTGTCACCTAAATGCTAGAGCTCGCTG
ATCAGCCTCGACTGTGCCTTCTAGTTGCCAGCCATCTGTTGTTTGCCCCTCCCCCGTGCCTTCCTTGACC
CTGGAAGGTGCCACTCCCACTGTCCTTTCCTAATAAAATGAGGAAATTGCATCGCATTGTCTGAGTAGGT
GTCATTCTATTCTGGGGGGTGGGGTGGGGCAGGACAGCAAGGGGGAGGATTGGGAAGACAATAGCAGGCA
TGCTGGGGATGCGGTGGGCTCTATGGCTTCTGAGGCGGAAAGAACCAGCTGGGGCTCTAGGGGGTATCCC
C
[124 nt withheld, positions 2452-2575]
C
[91 nt withheld, positions 2577-2667]
A
[49 nt withheld, positions 2669-2717]
CCTTTGACGTTGGAGTCCACGTTCTTT
[37 nt withheld, positions 2745-2781]
ACCCTATCTCGGTCTATTCTTTTGATTTATAAGGGATTTTGCCGATTTCGGCCTATTGGTTAAAAAATGA
GCTGATTTAACAAAAATTTAACGCGAATTAATTCTGTGGAATGTGTGTCAGTTAGGGTGTGGAAAGTCCC
CAGGCTCCCCAGCAGGCAGAAGTATGCAAAGCATGCATCTCAATTAGTCAGCAACCAGGTGTGGAAAGTC
CCCAGGCTCCCCAGCAGGCAGAAGTATGCAAAGCATGCATCTCAATTAGTCAGCAACCATAGTCCCGCCC
CTAACTCCGCCCATCCCGCCCCTAACTCCGCCCAGTTCCGCCCATTCTCCGCCCCATGGCTGACTAATTT
TTTTTATTTATGCAGAGGCCGAGGCCGCCTCTGCCTCTGAGCTATTCCAGAAGTAGTGAGGAGGCTTTTT
TGGAGGCCTAGGCTTTTGCAAAAAGCTCCCGGGAGCTTGTATATCCATTTTCGGATCTGATCAAGAGACA
GGATGAGGATCGTTTCGCATGATTGAACAAGATGGATTGCACGCAGGTTCTCCGGCCGCTTGGGTGGAGA
GGCTATTCGGCTATGACTGGGCACAACAGACAATCGGCTGCTCTGATGCCGCCGTGTTCCGGCTGTCAGC
GCAGGGGCGCCCGGTTCTTTTTGTCAAGACCGACCTGTCCGGTGCCCTGAATGAACTGCAGGACGAGGCA
GCGCGGCTATCGTGGCTGGCCACGACGGGCGTTCCTTGCGCAGCTGTGCTCGACGTTGTCACTGAAGCGG
GAAGGGACTGGCTGCTATTGGGCGAAGTGCCGGGGCAGGATCTCCTGTCATCTCACCTTGCTCCTGCCGA
GAAAGTATCCATCATGGCTGATGCAATGCGGCGGCTGCATACGCTTGATCCGGCTACCTGCCCATTCGAC
CACCAAGCGAAACATCGCATCGAGCGAGCACGTACTCGGATGGAAGCCGGTCTTGTCGATCAGGATGATC
TGGACGAAGAGCATCAGGGGCTCGCGCCAGCCGAACTGTTCGCCAGGCTCAAGGCGCGCATGCCCGACGG
CGAGGATCTCGTCGTGACCCATGGCGATGCCTGCTTGCCGAATATCATGGTGGAAAATGGCCGCTTTTCT
GGATTCATCGACTGTGGCCGGCTGGGTGTGGCGGACCGCTATCAGGACATAGCGTTGGCTACCCGTGATA
TTGCTGAAGAGCTTGGCGGCGAATGGGCTGACCGCTTCCTCGTGCTTTACGGTATCGCCGCTCCCGATTC
GCAGCGCATCGCCTTCTATCGCCTTCTTGACGAGTTCTTCTGAGCGGGACTCTGGGGTTCGAAATGACCG
ACCAAGCGACGCCCAACCTGCCATCACGAGATTTCGATTCCACCGCCGCCTTCTATGAAAGGTTGGGCTT
CGGAATCGTTTTCCGGGACGCCGGCTGGATGATCCTCCAGCGCGGGGATCTCATGCTGGAGTTCTTCGCC
CACCCCAACTTGTTTATTGCAGCTTATAATGGTTACAAATAAAGCAATAGCATCACAAATTTCACAAATA
AAGCATTTTTTTCACTGCATTCTAGTTGTGGTTTGTCCAAACTCATCAATGTATCTTATCATGTCTGTAT
ACCGTCGACCTCTAGCTAGAGCTTGGCGTAATCATGGTCATAGCTGTTTCCTGTGTGAAATTGTTATCCG
CTCACAATTCCACACAACATACGAGCCGGAAGCATAAAGTGTAAAGCCTGGGGTGCCTAATGAGTGAGCT
AACTCACATTAATTGCGTTGCGCTCACTGCCCGCTTTCCAGTCGGGAAACCTGTCGTGCCAGCTGCATTA
ATGAATCGGCCAACGCGCGGGGAGAGGCGGTTTGCGTATTGGGCGCTCTTCCGCTTCCTCGCTCACTGAC
TCGCTGCGCTCGGTCGTTCGGCTGCGGCGAGCGGTATCAGCTCACTCAAAGGCGGTAATACGGTTATCCA
CAGAATCAGGGGATAACGCAGGAAAGAACATGTGAGCAAAAGGCCAGCAAAAGGCCAGGAACCGTAAAAA
GGCCGCGTTGCTGGCGTTTTTCCATAGGCTCCGCCCCCCTGACGAGCATCACAAAAATCGACGCTCAAGT
CAGAGGTGGCGAAACCCGACAGGACTATAAAGATACCAGGCGTTTCCCCCTGGAAGCTCCCTCGTGCGCT
CTCCTGTTCCGACCCTGCCGCTTACCGGATACCTGTCCGCCTTTCTCCCTTCGGGAAGCGTGGCGCTTTC
TCATAGCTCACGCTGTAGGTATCTCAGTTCGGTGTAGGTCGTTCGCTCCAAGCTGGGCTGTGTGCACGAA
CCCCCCGTTCAGCCCGACCGCTGCGCCTTATCCGGTAACTATCGTCTTGAGTCCAACCCGGTAAGACACG
ACTTATCGCCACTGGCAGCAGCCACTGGTAACAGGATTAGCAGAGCGAGGTATGTAGGCGGTGCTACAGA
GTTCTTGAAGTGGTGGCCTAACTACGGCTACACTAGAAGAACAGTATTTGGTATCTGCGCTCTGCTGAAG
CCAGTTACCTTCGGAAAAAGAGTTGGTAGCTCTTGATCCGGCAAACAAACCACCGCTGGTAGCGGTTTTT
TTGTTTGCAAGCAGCAGATTACGCGCAGAAAAAAAGGATCTCAAGAAGATCCTTTGATCTTTTCTACGGG
GTCTGACGCTCAGTGGAACGAAAACTCACGTTAAGGGATTTTGGTCATGAGATTATCAAAAAGGATCTTC
ACCTAGATCCTTTTAAATTAAAAATGAAGTTTTAAATCAATCTAAAGTATATATGAGTAAACTTGGTCTG
ACAGTTACCAATGCTTAATCAGTGAGGCACCTATCTCAGCGATCTGTCTATTTCGTTCATCCATAGTTGC
CTGACTCCCCGTCGTGTAGATAACTACGATACGGGAGGGCTTACCATCTGGCCCCAGTGCTGCAATGATA
CCGCGAGACCCACGCTCACCGGCTCCAGATTTATCAGCAATAAACCAGCCAGCCGGAAGGGCCGAGCGCA
GAAGTGGTCCTGCAACTTTATCCGCCTCCATCCAGTCTATTAATTGTTGCCGGGAAGCTAGAGTAAGTAG
TTCGCCAGTTAATAGTTTGCGCAACGTTGTTGCCATTGCTACAGGCATCGTGGTGTCACGCTCGTCGTTT
GGTATGGCTTCATTCAGCTCCGGTTCCCAACGATCAAGGCGAGTTACATGATCCCCCATGTTGTGCAAAA
AAGCGGTTAGCTCCTTCGGTCCTCCGATCGTTGTCAGAAGTAAGTTGGCCGCAGTGTTATCACTCATGGT
TATGGCAGCACTGCATAATTCTCTTACTGTCATGCCATCCGTAAGATGCTTTTCTGTGACTGGTGAGTAC
TCAACCAAGTCATTCTGAGAATAGTGTATGCGGCGACCGAGTTGCTCTTGCCCGGCGTCAATACGGGATA
ATACCGCGCCACATAGCAGAACTTTAAAAGTGCTCATCATTGGAAAACGTTCTTCGGGGCGAAAACTCTC
AAGGATCTTACCGCTGTTGAGATCCAGTTCGATGTAACCCACTCGTGCACCCAACTGATCTTCAGCATCT
TTTACTTTCACCAGCGTTTCTGGGTGAGCAAAAACAGGAAGGCAAAATGCCGCAAAAAAGGGAATAAGGG
CGACACGGAAATGTTGAATACTCATACTCTTCCTTTTTCAATATTATTGAAGCATTTATCAGGGTTATTG
TCTCATGAGCGGATACATATTTGAATGTATTTAGAAAAATAAACAAATAGGGGTTCCGCGCACATTTCCC
CGAAAAGTGCCACCTGACGTC
Features (pLannotate 1.2.2; 23 found; start..end, strand, type, name):
     28..80      -  misc_feature   bom (fragment): basis of mobility region from pBR322
    235..614     +  enhancer       CMV enhancer: human cytomegalovirus immediate early enhancer
    615..818     +  promoter       CMV promoter: human cytomegalovirus (CMV) immediate early promoter
    814..847     +  LTR            5' LTR (truncated) (fragment): truncated 5' long terminal repeat (LTR) from HIV-1
    863..881     +  promoter       T7 promoter: promoter for bacteriophage T7 RNA polymerase
    904..1290    +  CDS            MS2: bacteriophage MS2 coat protein binds to a specific stem-loop structure in the viral RNA (Peabody, 1993)
   1333..1359    +  CDS            3xHA (fragment): three tandem HA epitope tags
   1378..2112    +  CDS            EXOSC4: EXOS4_HUMAN - Also known as RRP41, SKI6. Experimental evidence at protein level: Swiss-Prot protein existence level 1. Non-catalytic component of the RNA exosome complex which has 3'->5' exoribonuclease activity and participates in a multitude of cellular RNA processing and degradation events. In the nucleus, the RNA exosome complex is involved in proper maturation of stable RNA species such as rRNA, snRNA and snoRNA, in the elimination of RNA processing by-products and non-coding 'pervasive' transcripts, such as antisense RNA species and promoter-upstream transcripts (PROMPTs), and of mRNAs w
   2138..2156    -  promoter       SP6 promoter: promoter for bacteriophage SP6 RNA polymerase
   2182..2406    +  polyA_signal   bGH poly(A) signal: bovine growth hormone polyadenylation signal
   2410..2431    +  promoter       SV40 promoter (fragment): SV40 enhancer and early promoter
   2452..2880    +  rep_origin     f1 ori (sequence partly withheld): f1 bacteriophage origin of replication; arrow indicates direction of (+) strand synthesis
   2894..3223    +  promoter       SV40 promoter: SV40 enhancer and early promoter
   3290..4081    +  CDS            neo: KKA2_KLEPN - Also known as kan, nptII. Experimental evidence at protein level: Swiss-Prot protein existence level 1. Resistance to kanamycin, neomycin, paromomycin, ribostamycin, butirosin and gentamicin B. From Klebsiella pneumoniae.
   4105..4263    +  CDS            ble (fragment): BLE_KLEPN - Experimental evidence at protein level: Swiss-Prot protein existence level 1. Binding protein with a strong affinity to the bleomycin family of antibiotics. Binds to CL990; an antimitotic-antibiotic compound. From Klebsiella pneumoniae.
   4258..4379    +  polyA_signal   SV40 poly(A) signal: SV40 polyadenylation signal
   4452..4468    -  protein_bind   lac operator: The lac repressor binds to the lac operator to inhibit transcription in E. coli. This inhibition can be relieved by adding lactose or isopropyl-β-D-thiogalactopyranoside (IPTG). lac repressor encoded by lacI
   4476..4506    -  promoter       lac promoter: promoter for the E. coli lac operon
   4521..4542    -  protein_bind   CAP binding site: CAP binding activates transcription in the presence of cAMP. E. coli catabolite activator protein
   4555..4647    -  CDS            lacI (fragment): lac repressor; lacI; The lac repressor binds to the lac operator to inhibit transcription in E. coli. This inhibition can be relieved by adding lactose or isopropyl-β-D-thiogalactopyranoside (IPTG).
   4830..5415    -  rep_origin     ori: high-copy-number ColE1/pMB1/pBR322/pUC origin of replication
   5586..6446    -  CDS            AmpR: β-lactamase; bla; confers resistance to ampicillin, carbenicillin, and related antibiotics
   6447..6551    -  promoter       AmpR promoter: bla
