[The description below was written by a language model from this plasmid's Addgene catalogue record and pLannotate feature annotations shown in this document.]
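Description:
pcDNA3.1-MS2-HA-HsRRP41_Z is a 6,582-nt mammalian expression plasmid encoding human RRP41 (EXOSC4) as an N-terminal fusion to the bacteriophage MS2 coat protein and an HA epitope. The catalogue lists the backbone as unknown, but the name and the annotated features match a pcDNA3.1-type vector. It is propagated in E. coli from a high-copy ColE1/pUC origin under ampicillin selection (AmpR with its bla promoter), and it also carries an f1 origin. An SV40 early promoter drives a neomycin/kanamycin phosphotransferase gene followed by an SV40 poly(A) signal, a cassette that normally permits G418 selection of stably transfected mammalian cells. The short annotated fragments (ble, lacI, bom, a truncated HIV-1 LTR match next to the CMV promoter) are most likely backbone remnants or chance similarity hits rather than functional parts.

The expression unit consists of the CMV immediate-early enhancer and promoter, followed by the MS2 coat protein coding sequence, a short HA tag segment (annotated as a fragment of 3xHA) and the EXOSC4 open reading frame, and it ends at the bovine growth hormone poly(A) signal. According to the depositor, the ORF was taken from an NCBI reference transcript. T7 and SP6 promoters flank the insert and can serve for in vitro transcription or as sequencing primer sites. EXOSC4 is a non-catalytic core subunit of the RNA exosome, the 3'→5' RNA processing and degradation complex. The MS2 coat protein binds a specific RNA stem-loop, so fusions of this kind are generally used to tether a protein to a reporter mRNA bearing MS2 binding sites and test its effect on that transcript, with the HA tag allowing detection. The record itself states only mammalian expression of HsRRP41 as the purpose, and notes that the depositor sequence may be theoretical.
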