Addgene plasmid #148132: pcDNA3.1-MS2-HA-HsRRP41_Z
Purpose: Mammalian Expression of HsRRP41
Depositing lab: Elisa Izaurralde. Depositing organization: Max Planck Institute for Developmental Biology.
Backbone
  Vector backbone: Unknown
  Vector type: Mammalian Expression
Growth in bacteria
  Bacterial resistance: Ampicillin, 100 μg/mL
  Growth temperature: 37°C
  Growth strain: DH5alpha
  Copy number: High Copy
Gene/Insert
  Gene/Insert name: HsRRP41 (alt name: EXOSC4)
  Species: H. sapiens (human)
  Entrez Gene: EXOSC4 (a.k.a. RRP41, RRP41A, Rrp41p, SKI6, Ski6p, hRrp41p, p12A)
  Cloning method: Unknown
Terms and licenses: Academic/Nonprofit Terms; Industry Terms: Not Available to Industry
Depositor comments: ORF extracted from NCBI:NM_019037.2 Plasmids from this collection were made available to the research community and donated after the lab closed. Please note that the sequence provided by the depositing laboratory may be theoretical/predicted or based on Sanger sequencing results. There may be discrepancies between sequencing results obtained by Addgene and the depositor sequence. If an Addgene verified sequence is not available, please contact before placing your order to request that our lab fully sequence the plasmid.
How to cite: pcDNA3.1-MS2-HA-HsRRP41_Z was a gift from Elisa Izaurralde (Addgene plasmid # 148132 ; http://n2t.net/addgene:148132 ; RRID:Addgene_148132)
